Addgene plasmid #167420: pMSR:MSMEG_5426:Dendra
Purpose: C-term fluorescent fusion
Depositing lab: Keith Derbyshire & Joseph Wade. Depositing organization: Wadsworth Center, New York State Department of Health. Publication: A Mycobacterial Systems Resource for the Research Community. Judd JA, Canestrari J, Clark R, Joseph A, Lapierre P, Lasek-Nesselquist E, Mir M, Palumbo M, Smith C, Stone M, Upadhyay A, Wirth SE, Dedrick RM, Meier CG, Russell DA, Dills A, Dove E, Kester J, Wolf ID, Zhu J, Rubin ER, Fortune S, Hatfull GF, Gray TA, Wade JT, Derbyshire KM. mBio. 2021 Mar 2;12(2). pii: mBio.02401-20. doi: 10.1128/mBio.02401-20. PubMed 33653882.
Backbone
  Vector backbone: pMSR:Dendra
  Vector type: Bacterial Expression ; Integrating Mycobacterial Expression Vector attL5. T7 expression in E. coli
Growth in bacteria
  Bacterial resistance: Apramycin, 25 μg/mL
  Growth temperature: 37°C
  Growth strain: DH5alpha
  Copy number: High Copy
Gene/Insert
  Gene/Insert name: MSMEG_5426
  Species: M. smegmatis
  Promoter: pmycTetO
  Tag / fusion protein: Gly-Ala Linker/Dendra2/1x Flag Tag (C terminal on insert)
  Cloning method: Ligation Independent Cloning
  Sequencing primers: 5′ TGATAGAGTTTGTCCTCCCTATCAG; 3′ TCCATATGCACCTTGACACG
Resource information
  A portion of this plasmid was derived from a plasmid made by: CP000480.1
Terms and licenses: Academic/Nonprofit Terms; Industry Terms: Not Available to Industry
Depositor comments: 5' cloning site: AseI (destroyed), 3' cloning site: HindIII (not destroyed)
How to cite: pMSR:MSMEG_5426:Dendra was a gift from Keith Derbyshire & Joseph Wade (Addgene plasmid # 167420 ; http://n2t.net/addgene:167420 ; RRID:Addgene_167420)
