[The description below was written by a language model from this plasmid's Addgene catalogue record.]
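Description:
pMSR:MSMEG_5426:Dendra is a bacterial expression plasmid built on the pMSR:Dendra backbone, an integrating mycobacterial vector that inserts into the host chromosome through the mycobacteriophage L5 attachment system rather than replicating autonomously in mycobacteria. It is maintained as a high-copy plasmid in standard E. coli cloning strains and selected with apramycin. The record also notes that the vector supports T7-driven expression in E. coli, so the same construct can serve for protein production in that host as well as for expression in mycobacteria. The specific origin of replication, integrase gene and other backbone features are not listed, as no feature table accompanies the entry.

The insert is the Mycobacterium smegmatis open reading frame MSMEG_5426, derived from the reference M. smegmatis genome sequence and introduced by ligation-independent cloning; the 5′ AseI junction was destroyed while the 3′ HindIII site was retained. The record does not state the function of the encoded protein. Expression is driven by pmycTetO, a mycobacterial promoter carrying tet operator sites, which generally permits tetracycline-responsive control in strains that supply the Tet repressor. The gene is fused at its C terminus, through a glycine-alanine linker, to Dendra2, a green-to-red photoconvertible fluorescent protein, followed by a single FLAG epitope.

The stated purpose is a C-terminal fluorescent fusion, and the plasmid belongs to a systematic mycobacterial resource collection. It suits single-copy expression of the tagged protein for imaging its subcellular localization in live mycobacteria, with the FLAG tag allowing antibody-based detection or purification.
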