>Addgene plasmid #167420 | pMSR:MSMEG_5426:Dendra | depositor partial sequence | sequence record 325248 | partial
ATGACCGCATCAACCGAGGCCGCGGTTGTGGTTCTCGCCGCCGGAGCCGGCACGCGCATGCGCTCCGACA
CCCCGAAAGTTCTGCACACGCTGGCCGGGCGCGGCATGCTCGCCCACGTCCTGCACACCGTCAGCGAGAT
CGACGCGCGCCACCTCGTCGCGGTCCTCGGCCACGACCGTGAACGCATCGCTCCCGAGGTCGCGCGGCTC
AGCGAGGAACTGGGCCGTGCGATCGACGTCGCCGTGCAGGACCAGCAACTGGGCACCGGGCACGCCGTGA
ACTGCGGGTTGACCGCGCTGCCCCACGATTTCGCGGGCATGGTCGTGGTGACCTCGGGCGACGTGCCGCT
GCTGGACACCGCGACGCTCACCGGTCTGATCACCAGCCACGGCAGCGGCGACGCGGCGGCGACCGTGCTG
ACCACGACGCTGCCGGACCCGACGGGCTACGGCCGCATCCTGCGCACGCAGGACCACGAGATCATCGGCA
TCGTCGAACAGGCCGACGCGACCGAGTCGCAGCGCACCATCTGCGAGGTCAACACCGGCGTCTATGCGTT
CGATATTGCCGACCTGCGCTCGGCGCTGACCCGGCTGCGCTCCGACAACGCCCAGCACGAGCTGTACCTG
ACCGACGTCGTGGAGATCCTGCGCCAGGACCACCGCACGGTACGGGCCCTGCACGTCGACGACAGTGCCC
TGGTCACCGGGGTCAACGACCGTGTCCAGCTGTCCGACCTCGGCAAGGTGCTCAACCGCCGCATCGTCGC
GGCCCACCAGCGCGCCGGGGTCACCATCATCGATCCGGGCAGCACGTGGATCGACATCGACGTCCAGATC
GGCCAGGACACCGTTGTGCACCCGGGAACCCAACTGCTCGGTGCAACGCGCGTCGGCTCGCACTGCGTCA
TCGGACCCGATACGACGCTGACGCACGTCACGGTCGGTGACGGAGCTTCGGTGGTGCGCACCCACGGCAG
CGAATCGGTGATCGGCGCGGGCGCCACCGTGGGACCGTTCACCTATCTGCGGCCGGGCACCAACCTGGGT
GCCGACGGCAAGCTCGGCGCGTTCGTCGAGACCAAGAACTGCACGATCGGCACGGGCACCAAGGTGCCGC
ACCTGACCTACGTCGGCGACGCCGACATCGGCGAGTACAGCAACATCGGCGCGTCGAGTGTCTTCGTCAA
CTACGACGGCGAGAACAAGAGCCGAACGACGATTGGGTCACATGTCCGAACCGGATCGGACACCATGTTC
GTGGCACCGGTCACGGTCGGCGACGGCGCCTACACCGGCGCGGGAACGGTTTTGCGCGACGACGTTCCGC
CCGGCGCGTTGGCCGTCTCCGCAGGTCCGCAGCGCAATATCGAGGGCTGGGTGGCGAAGAAGCGGCCGGG
CTCGGCGGCCGACAAGGCTGCCCGCAAGGCGTTGGGCGACGAGAGC
